>Addgene plasmid #176185 | pMCL8_28bp | addgene full sequence | sequence record 346233 | Addgene NGS Result
TTTTTCTCCATTTTAGCTTCCTTAGCTCCTGAAAATCTCGATAACTCAAAAAATACGCCCGGTAGTGATC
TTATTTCATTATGGTGAAAGTTGGAACCTCTTACGTGCCCGATCAATCATGACCAAAATCCCTTAACGTG
AGTTTTCGTTCCACTGAGCGTCAGACCCCGTAGAAAAGATCAAAGGATCTTCTTGAGATCCTTTTTTTCT
GCGCGTAATCTGCTGCTTGCAAACAAAAAAACCACCGCTACCAGCGGTGGTTTGTTTGCCGGATCAAGAG
CTACCAACTCTTTTTCCGAAGGTAACTGGCTTCAGCAGAGCGCAGATACCAAATACTGTTCTTCTAGTGT
AGCCGTAGTTAGGCCACCACTTCAAGAACTCTGTAGCACCGCCTACATACCTCGCTCTGCTAATCCTGTT
ACCAGTGGCTGCTGCCAGTGGCGATAAGTCGTGTCTTACCGGGTTGGACTCAAGACGATAGTTACCGGAT
AAGGCGCAGCGGTCGGGCTGAACGGGGGGTTCGTGCACACAGCCCAGCTTGGAGCGAACGACCTACACCG
AACTGAGATACCTACAGCGTGAGCTATGAGAAAGCGCCACGCTTCCCGAAGGGAGAAAGGCGGACAGGTA
TCCGGTAAGCGGCAGGGTCGGAACAGGAGAGCGCACGAGGGAGCTTCCAGGGGGAAACGCCTGGTATCTT
TATAGTCCTGTCGGGTTTCGCCACCTCTGACTTGAGCGTCGATTTTTGTGATGCTCGTCAGGGGGGCGGA
GCCTATGGAAAAACGCCAGCAACGCGGCCTTTTTACGGTTCCTGGCCTTTTGCTGGCCTTTTGCTCACAT
GTTCTTTCCTGCGTTATCCCCTGATTCTGTGGATAACCGTAGTCGGTCTCCAACGGGGGGATCTGCCAAT
TGAACATAACATGGTAGTTACATATACTAGTAATATGGTTCGGCACACATTAAAAGTATAAAAACTATCT
GAATTACGAATTACATATATTGGTCATAAAAATCAATCAATCATCGTGTGTTTTATATGTCTCTTATCTA
AGTATAAGAATATCCATAGTTAATATTCACTTACGCTACCTTTTAACCTGTAATCATTGTCAACAGGATA
TGTTAACGACCCACATTGATAAACGCTAGTATTTCTTTTTCCTCTTCTTATTGGCCGGCTGTCTCTATAC
TCCCCTATAGTCTGTTTCTTTTCGTTTCGATTGTCCCTATCAGTGATAGAGATGGCGCACATGGTACGCT
GTGGTGCTCGCGGCTGGGAACGAAACTCTGGGAGCTGCGATTGGCAGTGAGACGGAAAGTGAAACGTGAT
TTCATGCGTCATTTTGAACATTTTGTAAATCTTATTTAATAATGTGTGCGGCAATTCACATTTAATTTAT
GAATGTTTTCTTAACATCGCGGCAACTCAAGAAACGGCAGGTTCGGATCTTAGCTACTAGAGAAAGAGGA
GAAATACTAGATGCGTAAAGGCGAAGAGCTGTTCACTGGTGTCGTCCCTATTCTGGTGGAACTGGATGGT
GATGTCAACGGTCATAAGTTTTCCGTGCGTGGCGAGGGTGAAGGTGACGCAACTAATGGTAAACTGACGC
TGAAGTTCATCTGTACTACTGGTAAACTGCCGGTTCCTTGGCCGACTCTGGTAACGACGCTGACTTATGG
TGTTCAGTGCTTTGCTCGTTATCCGGACCATATGAAGCAGCATGACTTCTTCAAGTCCGCCATGCCGGAA
GGCTATGTGCAGGAACGCACGATTTCCTTTAAGGATGACGGCACGTACAAAACGCGTGCGGAAGTGAAAT
TTGAAGGCGATACCCTGGTAAACCGCATTGAGCTGAAAGGCATTGACTTTAAAGAGGACGGCAATATCCT
GGGCCATAAGCTGGAATACAATTTTAACAGCCACAATGTTTACATCACCGCCGATAAACAAAAAAATGGC
ATTAAAGCGAATTTTAAAATTCGCCACAACGTGGAGGATGGCAGCGTGCAGCTGGCTGATCACTACCAGC
AAAACACTCCAATCGGTGATGGTCCTGTTCTGCTGCCAGACAATCACTATCTGAGCACGCAAAGCGTTCT
GTCTAAAGATCCGAACGAGAAACGCGATCATATGGTTCTGCTGGAGTTCGTAACCGCAGCGGGCATCACG
CATGGTATGGATGAACTGTACAAATGACCAGGCATCAAATAAAACGAAAGGCTCAGTCGAAAGACTGGGC
CTTTCGTTTTATCTGTTGTTTGTCGGTGAACGCTCTCTACTAGAGTCACACTGGCTCACCTTCGGGTGGG
CCTTTCTGCGTTTATACGTCTCAGGTTTTAGAGCTAGAAATAGCAAGTTAAAATAAGGCTAGTCCGTTAT
CAACTTGAAAAAGTGGCACCGAGTCGGTGCGTTCACTGCCGTATAGGCAGCTAAGAAACCATATCCAACT
TCCAATTTAATCTTTCTTTTTTAATTTTCACTTATTTGCGATACAGAAAGAAAAAAGCGATAGTAACTAT
TGAATTTTGTTTGGATTTGGTTAGATTAGATATGGTTTCTCTTTATATTTACATGCTAAAAATGGGCTAC
ACCAGAGATACATAATTAGATATATATACGCCAGTACACCTTATCGGCCCAAGCCTTGTCCCAAGGCAGC
GTTTTGTTCTTGGAAACGCTGCCCTACACGTTCGCTATGCTTCAAGAACTTTTCTGAGCACTTCATGATG
CATGTTTGTTCCTTATTGGTTAGCTTTGATGTTGTGAAGTCATTGACACAGTCTGTGAAACATCTTTCTA
CCAGATTAGAGTACAAACGCATGAAATCCTTCATTTGCTTTTGTTCCACTACTTTTTGGAACTCTTGTTG
TTCTTTGCTGTGAGACCAGACCAATAAAAAACGCCCGGCGGCAACCGAGCGTTCTGAACAAATCCAGATG
GAGTTCTGAGGTCATTACTGGATCTATCAACAGGAGTCCAAGCGAGCTCGATATCAAATTACGCCCCGCC
CTGCCACTCATCGCAGTACTGTTGTAATTCATTAAGCATTCTGCCGACATGGAAGCCATCACAAACGGCA
TGATGAACCTGAATCGCCAGCGGCATCAGCACCTTGTCGCCTTGCGTATAATATTTGCCCATGGTGAAAA
CGGGGGCGAAGAAGTTGTCCATATTGGCCACGTTTAAATCAAAACTGGTGAAACTCACCCAGGGATTGGC
TGAAACGAAAAACATATTCTCAATAAACCCTTTAGGGAAATAGGCCAGGTTTTCACCGTAACACGCCACA
TCTTGCGAATATATGTGTAGAAACTGCCGGAAATCGTCGTGGTATTCACTCCAGAGCGATGAAAACGTTT
CAGTTTGCTCATGGAAAACGGTGTAACAAGGGTGAACACTATCCCATATCACCAGCTCACCGTCTTTCAT
TGCCATACGAAATTCCGGATGAGCATTCATCAGGCGGGCAAGAATGTGAATAAAGGCCGGATAAAACTTG
TGCTTATTTTTCTTTACGGTCTTTAAAAAGGCCGTAATATCCAGCTGAACGGTCTGGTTATAGGTACATT
GAGCAACTGACTGAAATGCCTCAAAATGTTCTTTACGATGCCATTGGGATATATCAACGGTGGTATATCC
AGTGATT
Features (pLannotate 1.2.2; 12 found; start..end, strand, type, name):
     12..109     -  promoter       cat promoter: promoter of the E. coli cat gene encoding chloramphenicol acetyltransferase
    193..781     +  rep_origin     ori: high-copy-number ColE1/pMB1/pBR322/pUC origin of replication
    900..1306    +  promoter       RPR1 promoter: RPR1; promoter for the S. cerevisiae RNase P RNA gene
   1481..2194    +  CDS            superfolder GFP: GFP variant that folds robustly even when fused to poorly folded proteins (Pédelacq et al., 2006)
   2206..2277    +  terminator     rrnB T1 terminator: transcription terminator T1 from the E. coli rrnB gene
   2293..2320    +  terminator     T7Te terminator: phage T7 early transcription terminator
   2335..2410    +  misc_RNA       gRNA scaffold: guide RNA scaffold for the Streptococcus pyogenes CRISPR/Cas9 system
   2410..2437    +  ncRNA          CRISPR-DR4: Accession: RF01317 - CRISPR RNA direct repeat element
   2439..2501    +  terminator     RPR1 terminator: transcription terminator for the S. cerevisiae RNase P RNA gene
   2634..2879    -  CDS            TIM9 (fragment): TIM9_YEAST - Experimental evidence at protein level: Swiss-Prot protein existence level 1. Mitochondrial intermembrane chaperone that participates in the import and insertion of multi-pass transmembrane proteins into the mitochondrial inner membrane. Also required for the transfer of beta- barrel precursors from the TOM complex to the sorting and assembly machinery (SAM complex) of the outer membrane. Acts as a chaperone-like protein that protects the hydrophobic precursors from aggregation and guide them through the mitochondrial intermembrane space. Compared to TIM10, it may have a strong st
   2894..2928    -  terminator     lambda t0 terminator: minimal transcription terminator from phage lambda (Scholtissek and Grosse, 1987)
   3002..11      -  CDS            cat (across the origin): CAT_ECOLX - Experimental evidence at protein level: Swiss-Prot protein existence level 1. This enzyme is an effector of chloramphenicol resistance in bacteria. From Escherichia coli. This protein is used as a marker in many commonly used cloning vectors, such as pACYC184.
