[The description below was written by a language model from this plasmid's Addgene catalogue record and pLannotate feature annotations shown in this document.]
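Description:
pMCL8_28bp is a 3.6 kb empty-backbone entry vector from an expansion of the yeast Modular Cloning (MoClo) toolkit for CRISPR-based applications. It is designed for building Cas9 guide RNA expression units for Saccharomyces cerevisiae. It is maintained in E. coli at high copy through a ColE1/pUC-type origin and is selected with chloramphenicol through the cat gene and its native promoter, with a lambda t0 terminator downstream of the marker. No yeast origin or yeast selection marker is annotated, which fits a cloning or part plasmid rather than a vector maintained directly in yeast.

The functional cassette is described as RPR1p-tetO-GFP-scRNA-28bpCsy4-RPR1t. The RNA polymerase III promoter of the yeast RNase P RNA gene (RPR1), carrying a tetO operator according to the record (not separately annotated), sits upstream of a superfolder GFP coding sequence followed by the bacterial rrnB T1 and T7Te terminators. This GFP unit most likely serves as a bacterial dropout marker that is replaced when a spacer sequence is cloned in, allowing visual screening of colonies, although the record does not state this explicitly. Downstream lie the Streptococcus pyogenes Cas9 gRNA scaffold, a 28 bp Csy4 recognition sequence (annotated as a CRISPR direct repeat element) and the RPR1 terminator. The Csy4 endoribonuclease cleaves at its hairpin site, so this arrangement typically allows individual guides to be processed out of longer or multiplexed transcripts. The tetO element suggests that guide expression can be regulated by tetracycline. A short fragment annotated as TIM9 lies between the cassette and the marker; it is probably incidental sequence adjoining the RPR1 terminator rather than a functional element.
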