Addgene plasmid #176185: pMCL8_28bp
Purpose: (Empty Backbone) plasmid containing scaffold gRNA for Cas9 followed by a 28bp Csy4 recognition sequence, RPR1p-tetO-GFP-scRNA-28bpCsy4-RPR1t
Depositing lab: Florian David. Depositing organization: Chalmers University of Technology. Publication: Expansion of the Yeast Modular Cloning Toolkit for CRISPR-Based Applications, Genomic Integrations and Combinatorial Libraries. Otto M, Skrekas C, Gossing M, Gustafsson J, Siewers V, David F. ACS Synth Biol. 2021 Dec 17;10(12):3461-3474. doi: 10.1021/acssynbio.1c00408. Epub 2021 Dec 3. PubMed 34860007.
Backbone
  Vector backbone: pMCL8
  Vector type: Synthetic Biology
Growth in bacteria
  Bacterial resistance: Chloramphenicol, 25 μg/mL
  Growth temperature: 37°C
  Growth strain: DH5alpha
  Copy number: High Copy
Gene/Insert
  Gene/Insert name: None
Terms and licenses: Academic/Nonprofit Terms; Industry Terms: Not Available to Industry
How to cite: pMCL8_28bp was a gift from Florian David (Addgene plasmid # 176185 ; http://n2t.net/addgene:176185 ; RRID:Addgene_176185)
